Addgene plasmid #116503: pHAGE-PIK3CA-I391M
Purpose: Lentiviral expression of PIK3CA I391M
Depositing lab: Gordon Mills & Kenneth Scott. Depositing organization: Baylor College of Medicine. Publication: Systematic Functional Annotation of Somatic Mutations in Cancer. Ng PK, Li J, Jeong KJ, Shao S, Chen H, Tsang YH, Sengupta S, Wang Z, Bhavana VH, Tran R, Soewito S, Minussi DC, Moreno D, Kong K, Dogruluk T, Lu H, Gao J, Tokheim C, Zhou DC, Johnson AM, Zeng J, Ip CKM, Ju Z, Wester M, Yu S, Li Y, Vellano CP, Schultz N, Karchin R, Ding L, Lu Y, Cheung LWT, Chen K, Shaw KR, Meric-Bernstam F, Scott KL, Yi S, Sahni N, Liang H, Mills GB. Cancer Cell. 2018 Mar 12;33(3):450-462.e10. doi: 10.1016/j.ccell.2018.01.021. PubMed 29533785.
Backbone
  Vector backbone: pHAGE
  Vector type: Lentiviral
Growth in bacteria
  Bacterial resistance: Ampicillin, 100 μg/mL
  Growth temperature: 37°C
  Growth strain: Stbl3
  Copy number: High Copy
Gene/Insert
  Gene/Insert name: PIK3CA
  Species: H. sapiens (human)
  Mutation: I391M
  Entrez Gene: PIK3CA (a.k.a. CCM4, CLAPO, CLOVE, CWS5, HMH, MCAP, MCM, MCMTC, PI3K, PI3K-alpha, p110-alpha)
  Cloning method: Gateway Cloning
Terms and licenses: Academic/Nonprofit Terms; Industry Terms: Not Available to Industry
How to cite: pHAGE-PIK3CA-I391M was a gift from Gordon Mills & Kenneth Scott (Addgene plasmid # 116503 ; http://n2t.net/addgene:116503 ; RRID:Addgene_116503)
