[The description below was written by a language model from this plasmid's Addgene catalogue record and pLannotate feature annotations shown in this document.]
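Description:
pHAGE-PIK3CA-I391M is an HIV-1-based, self-inactivating lentiviral expression plasmid built on the pHAGE backbone for delivering a mutant form of human PIK3CA, the p110-alpha catalytic subunit of phosphoinositide 3-kinase, into mammalian cells. In bacteria it is maintained through a high-copy ColE1/pUC-type origin and selected with ampicillin via the bla gene. Short remnants of lac regulatory elements, SV40 origin and SV40 poly(A) sequences are also annotated in the backbone. The transfer cassette is flanked by a truncated 5' LTR and a ΔU3 3' LTR. It carries the Ψ packaging signal with a partial gag sequence, the Rev response element for Rev-dependent nuclear export of the genomic RNA, and the cPPT/CTS element. The ΔU3 deletion inactivates LTR promoter activity after integration, so expression of the payload depends on the internal promoter.

That promoter is the strong constitutive human EF-1α promoter, which drives the PIK3CA open reading frame carrying the I391M substitution. The insert was introduced by Gateway cloning and is bracketed by attB1 and attB2 sites. A V5 epitope tag is annotated just downstream of attB2, but the record does not state whether the insert reads through into it, so a C-terminal V5 fusion cannot be assumed. An EMCV IRES followed by EGFP lies on the same transcript, allowing transduced cells to be identified or sorted by green fluorescence, and a WPRE upstream of the 3' LTR enhances transcript expression. The stated purpose is lentiviral expression of PIK3CA I391M, and the associated publication concerns systematic functional annotation of somatic cancer mutations, consistent with use in assays of the variant's effects in cells.
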