Features (pLannotate 1.2.2; 27 found; start..end, strand, type, name):
    377..634     +  LTR            5' LTR (truncated): truncated 5' long terminal repeat (LTR) from HIV-1
    681..806     +  misc_feature   HIV-1 Ψ: packaging signal of human immunodeficiency virus type 1
    790..1128    +  CDS            HIV-1 gag (fragment): gag protein from human immunodeficiency virus 1; gag
   1303..1536    +  misc_feature   RRE: The Rev response element (RRE) of HIV-1 allows for Rev-dependent mRNA export from the nucleus to the cytoplasm.
   1913..2013    +  CDS            Rev (fragment): human immunodeficiency virus 1 (HIV-1) Rev protein; rev; enhances nuclear export of unspliced and incompletely spliced viral mRNAs
   2058..2175    +  misc_feature   cPPT/CTS: central polypurine tract and central termination sequence of HIV-1
   2223..3401    +  promoter       EF-1α promoter: strong constitutive promoter for human elongation factor EF-1α
   3422..3442    +  protein_bind   attB1: mutant version of attB; core recombination site for the Gateway® BP reaction BP Clonase™
   3448..6651    +  CDS            PIK3CA: PK3CA_HUMAN - Experimental evidence at protein level: Swiss-Prot protein existence level 1. Phosphoinositide-3-kinase (PI3K) phosphorylates phosphatidylinositol (PI) and its phosphorylated derivatives at position 3 of the inositol ring to produce 3-phosphoinositides (PubMed:15135396, PubMed:23936502, PubMed:28676499). Uses ATP and PtdIns(4,5)P2 (phosphatidylinositol 4,5-bisphosphate) to generate phosphatidylinositol 3,4,5-trisphosphate (PIP3) (PubMed:15135396, PubMed:28676499). PIP3 plays a key role by recruiting PH domain- containing proteins to the membrane, including AKT1 and PDPK1, activat
   6656..6680    -  protein_bind   attB2: mutant version of attB; recombination site for the Gateway® BP reaction BP Clonase™
   6733..6774    +  CDS            V5 tag: epitope tag from simian virus 5
   6900..7362    +  misc_feature   IRES: internal ribosome entry site (IRES) of the encephalomyocarditis virus (EMCV)
   7376..8095    +  CDS            EGFP: the original enhanced GFP (Yang et al., 1996) mammalian codon-optimized
   8109..8697    +  misc_feature   WPRE: woodchuck hepatitis virus posttranscriptional regulatory element
   8705..8770    +  CDS            nef (fragment): NEF_HV1Z2 - Experimental evidence at protein level: Swiss-Prot protein existence level 1. Extracellular Nef protein targets CD4(+) T-lymphocytes for apoptosis by interacting with CXCR4 surface receptors. From Human immunodeficiency virus type 1 group M subtype D (isolate Z2/CDC-Z34) (HIV-1).
   8772..9005    +  LTR            3' LTR (ΔU3): self-inactivating 3' long terminal repeat (LTR) from HIV-1
   9210..9314    +  promoter       AmpR promoter: bla
   9315..10175   +  CDS            AmpR: β-lactamase; bla; confers resistance to ampicillin, carbenicillin, and related antibiotics
  10346..10934   +  rep_origin     ori: high-copy-number ColE1/pMB1/pBR322/pUC origin of replication
  11117..11171   +  CDS            lacI (fragment): lac repressor; lacI; The lac repressor binds to the lac operator to inhibit transcription in E. coli. This inhibition can be relieved by adding lactose or isopropyl-β-D-thiogalactopyranoside (IPTG).
  11177..11270   +  rep_origin     SV40 ori (fragment): SV40 origin of replication
  11295..11332   +  CDS            lacI (fragment): lac repressor; lacI; The lac repressor binds to the lac operator to inhibit transcription in E. coli. This inhibition can be relieved by adding lactose or isopropyl-β-D-thiogalactopyranoside (IPTG).
  11345..11366   +  protein_bind   CAP binding site: CAP binding activates transcription in the presence of cAMP. E. coli catabolite activator protein
  11381..11411   +  promoter       lac promoter: promoter for the E. coli lac operon
  11415..11437   +  protein_bind   lac operator (fragment): The lac repressor binds to the lac operator to inhibit transcription in E. coli. This inhibition can be relieved by adding lactose or isopropyl-β-D-thiogalactopyranoside (IPTG). lac repressor encoded by lacI
  11469..11552   +  polyA_signal   SV40 poly(A) signal (fragment): SV40 polyadenylation signal
  11719..329     +  CDS            nef (fragment) (across the origin): NEF_HV1BR - Experimental evidence at protein level: Swiss-Prot protein existence level 1. Extracellular Nef protein targets CD4(+) T-lymphocytes for apoptosis by interacting with CXCR4 surface receptors (PubMed:14990729). From Human immunodeficiency virus type 1 group M subtype B (isolate BRU/LAI) (HIV-1).
>Addgene plasmid #116503 | pHAGE-PIK3CA-I391M | addgene full sequence | sequence record 242629 | Addgene NGS Result
TGGAAGGGCTAATTCACTCCCAAAGAAGACAAGATATCCTTGATCTGTGGATCTACCACACACAAGGCTA
CTTCCCTGATTAGCAGAACTACACACCAGGGCCAGGGGTCAGATATCCACTGACCTTTGGATGGTGCTAC
AAGCTAGTACCAGTTGAGCCAGATAAGGTAGAAGAGGCCAATAAAGGAGAGAACACCAGCTTGTTACACC
CTGTGAGCCTGCATGGGATGGATGACCCGGAGAGAGAAGTGTTAGAGTGGAGGTTTGACAGCCGCCTAGC
ATTTCATCACGTGGCCCGAGAGCTGCATCCGGAGTACTTCAAGAACTGCTGATATCGAGCTTGCTACAAG
GGACTTTCCGCTGGGGACTTTCCAGGGAGGCGTGGCCTGGGCGGGACTGGGGAGTGGCGAGCCCTCAGAT
CCTGCATATAAGCAGCTGCTTTTTGCCTGTACTGGGTCTCTCTGGTTAGACCAGATCTGAGCCTGGGAGC
TCTCTGGCTAACTAGGGAACCCACTGCTTAAGCCTCAATAAAGCTTGCCTTGAGTGCTTCAAGTAGTGTG
TGCCCGTCTGTTGTGTGACTCTGGTAACTAGAGATCCCTCAGACCCTTTTAGTCAGTGTGGAAAATCTCT
AGCAGTGGCGCCCGAACAGGGACTTGAAAGCGAAAGGGAAACCAGAGGAGCTCTCTCGACGCAGGACTCG
GCTTGCTGAAGCGCGCACGGCAAGAGGCGAGGGGCGGCGACTGGTGAGTACGCCAAAAATTTTGACTAGC
GGAGGCTAGAAGGAGAGAGATGGGTGCGAGAGCGTCAGTATTAAGCGGGGGAGAATTAGATCGCGATGGG
AAAAAATTCGGTTAAGGCCAGGGGGAAAGAAAAAATATAAATTAAAACATATAGTATGGGCAAGCAGGGA
GCTAGAACGATTCGCAGTTAATCCTGGCCTGTTAGAAACATCAGAAGGCTGTAGACAAATACTGGGACAG
CTACAACCATCCCTTCAGACAGGATCAGAAGAACTTAGATCATTATATAATACAGTAGCAACCCTCTATT
GTGTGCATCAAAGGATAGAGATAAAAGACACCAAGGAAGCTTTAGACAAGATAGAGGAAGAGCAAAACAA
AAGTAAGACCACCGCACAGCAAGCGGCCGGCCGCTGATCTTCAGACCTGGAGGAGGAGATATGAGGGACA
ATTGGAGAAGTGAATTATATAAATATAAAGTAGTAAAAATTGAACCATTAGGAGTAGCACCCACCAAGGC
AAAGAGAAGAGTGGTGCAGAGAGAAAAAAGAGCAGTGGGAATAGGAGCTTTGTTCCTTGGGTTCTTGGGA
GCAGCAGGAAGCACTATGGGCGCAGCGTCAATGACGCTGACGGTACAGGCCAGACAATTATTGTCTGGTA
TAGTGCAGCAGCAGAACAATTTGCTGAGGGCTATTGAGGCGCAACAGCATCTGTTGCAACTCACAGTCTG
GGGCATCAAGCAGCTCCAGGCAAGAATCCTGGCTGTGGAAAGATACCTAAAGGATCAACAGCTCCTGGGG
ATTTGGGGTTGCTCTGGAAAACTCATTTGCACCACTGCTGTGCCTTGGAATGCTAGTTGGAGTAATAAAT
CTCTGGAACAGATTTGGAATCACACGACCTGGATGGAGTGGGACAGAGAAATTAACAATTACACAAGCTT
AATACACTCCTTAATTGAAGAATCGCAAAACCAGCAAGAAAAGAATGAACAAGAATTATTGGAATTAGAT
AAATGGGCAAGTTTGTGGAATTGGTTTAACATAACAAATTGGCTGTGGTATATAAAATTATTCATAATGA
TAGTAGGAGGCTTGGTAGGTTTAAGAATAGTTTTTGCTGTACTTTCTATAGTGAATAGAGTTAGGCAGGG
ATATTCACCATTATCGTTTCAGACCCACCTCCCAACCCCGAGGGGACCCGACAGGCCCGAAGGAATAGAA
GAAGAAGGTGGAGAGAGAGACAGAGACAGATCCATTCGATTAGTGAACGGATCTCGACGGTATCGCCGAA
TTCACAAATGGCAGTATTCATCCACAATTTTAAAAGAAAAGGGGGGATTGGGGGGTACAGTGCAGGGGAA
AGAATAGTAGACATAATAGCAACAGACATACAAACTAAAGAATTACAAAAACAAATTACAAAAATTCAAA
ATTTTCGGGTTTATTACAGGGACAGCAGAGATCCAGTTTGGACTAGTCGTGAGGCTCCGGTGCCCGTCAG
TGGGCAGAGCGCACATCGCCCACAGTCCCCGAGAAGTTGGGGGGAGGGGTCGGCAATTGAACCGGTGCCT
AGAGAAGGTGGCGCGGGGTAAACTGGGAAAGTGATGTCGTGTACTGGCTCCGCCTTTTTCCCGAGGGTGG
GGGAGAACCGTATATAAGTGCAGTAGTCGCCGTGAACGTTCTTTTTCGCAACGGGTTTGCCGCCAGAACA
CAGGTAAGTGCCGTGTGTGGTTCCCGCGGGCCTGGCCTCTTTACGGGTTATGGCCCTTGCGTGCCTTGAA
TTACTTCCACCTGGCTGCAGTACGTGATTCTTGATCCCGAGCTTCGGGTTGGAAGTGGGTGGGAGAGTTC
GAGGCCTTGCGCTTAAGGAGCCCCTTCGCCTCGTGCTTGAGTTGAGGCCTGGCCTGGGCGCTGGGGCCGC
CGCGTGCGAATCTGGTGGCACCTTCGCGCCTGTCTCGCTGCTTTCGATAAGTCTCTAGCCATTTAAAATT
TTTGATGACCTGCTGCGACGCTTTTTTTCTGGCAAGATAGTCTTGTAAATGCGGGCCAAGATCTGCACAC
TGGTATTTCGGTTTTTGGGGCCGCGGGCGGCGACGGGGCCCGTGCGTCCCAGCGCACATGTTCGGCGAGG
CGGGGCCTGCGAGCGCGGCCACCGAGAATCGGACGGGGGTAGTCTCAAGCTGGCCGGCCTGCTCTGGTGC
CTGGCCTCGCGCCGCCGTGTATCGCCCCGCCCTGGGCGGCAAGGCTGGCCCGGTCGGCACCAGTTGCGTG
AGCGGAAAGATGGCCGCTTCCCGGCCCTGCTGCAGGGAGCTCAAAATGGAGGACGCGGCGCTCGGGAGAG
CGGGCGGGTGAGTCACCCACACAAAGGAAAAGGGCCTTTCCGTCCTCAGCCGTCGCTTCATGTGACTCCA
CGGAGTACCGGGCGCCGTCCAGGCACCTCGATTAGTTCTCGAGCTTTTGGAGTACGTCGTCTTTAGGTTG
GGGGGAGGGGTTTTATGCGATGGAGTTTCCCCACACTGAGTGGGTGGAGACTGAAGTTAGGCCAGCTTGG
CACTTGATGTAATTCTCCTTGGAATTTGCCCTTTTTGAGTTTGGATCTTGGTTCATTCTCAAGCCTCAGA
CAGTGGTTCAAAGTTTTTTTCTTCCATTTCAGGTGTCGTGAAGCGGCCCTGCAGATATCAACAAGTTTGT
ACAAAAAAGCAGGCACCATGCCTCCAAGACCATCATCAGGTGAACTGTGGGGCATCCACTTGATGCCCCC
AAGAATCCTAGTAGAATGTTTACTACCAAATGGAATGATAGTGACTTTAGAATGCCTCCGTGAGGCTACA
TTAATAACCATAAAGCATGAACTATTTAAAGAAGCAAGAAAATACCCCCTCCATCAACTTCTTCAAGATG
AATCTTCTTACATTTTCGTAAGTGTTACTCAAGAAGCAGAAAGGGAAGAATTTTTTGATGAAACAAGACG
ACTTTGTGACCTTCGGCTTTTTCAACCCTTTTTAAAAGTAATTGAACCAGTAGGCAACCGTGAAGAAAAG
ATCCTCAATCGAGAAATTGGTTTTGCTATCGGCATGCCAGTGTGTGAATTTGATATGGTTAAAGATCCAG
AAGTACAGGACTTCCGAAGAAATATTCTGAACGTTTGTAAAGAAGCTGTGGATCTTAGGGACCTCAATTC
ACCTCATAGTAGAGCAATGTATGTCTATCCTCCAAATGTAGAATCTTCACCAGAATTGCCAAAGCACATA
TATAATAAATTAGATAAAGGGCAAATAATAGTGGTGATCTGGGTAATAGTTTCTCCAAATAATGACAAGC
AGAAGTATACTCTGAAAATCAACCATGACTGTGTACCAGAACAAGTAATTGCTGAAGCAATCAGGAAAAA
AACTCGAAGTATGTTGCTATCCTCTGAACAACTAAAACTCTGTGTTTTAGAATATCAGGGCAAGTATATT
TTAAAAGTGTGTGGATGTGATGAATACTTCCTAGAAAAATATCCTCTGAGTCAGTATAAGTATATAAGAA
GCTGTATAATGCTTGGGAGGATGCCCAATTTGATGTTGATGGCTAAAGAAAGCCTTTATTCTCAACTGCC
AATGGACTGTTTTACAATGCCATCTTATTCCAGACGCATTTCCACAGCTACACCATATATGAATGGAGAA
ACATCTACAAAATCCCTTTGGGTTATAAATAGTGCACTCAGAATAAAAATTCTTTGTGCAACCTACGTGA
ATGTAAATATTCGAGACATTGATAAGATCTATGTTCGAACAGGTATCTACCATGGAGGAGAACCCTTATG
TGACAATGTGAACACTCAAAGAGTACCTTGTTCCAATCCCAGGTGGAATGAATGGCTGAATTATGATATG
TACATTCCTGATCTTCCTCGTGCTGCTCGACTTTGCCTTTCCATTTGCTCTGTTAAAGGCCGAAAGGGTG
CTAAAGAGGAACACTGTCCATTGGCATGGGGAAATATAAACTTGTTTGATTACACAGACACTCTAGTATC
TGGAAAAATGGCTTTGAATCTTTGGCCAGTACCTCATGGATTAGAAGATTTGCTGAACCCTATTGGTGTT
ACTGGATCAAATCCAAATAAAGAAACTCCATGCTTAGAGTTGGAGTTTGACTGGTTCAGCAGTGTGGTAA
AGTTCCCAGATATGTCAGTGATTGAAGAGCATGCCAATTGGTCTGTATCCCGAGAAGCAGGATTTAGCTA
TTCCCACGCAGGACTGAGTAACAGACTAGCTAGAGACAATGAATTAAGGGAAAATGACAAAGAACAGCTC
AAAGCAATTTCTACACGAGATCCTCTCTCTGAAATCACTGAGCAGGAGAAAGATTTTCTATGGAGTCACA
GACACTATTGTGTAACTATCCCCGAAATTCTACCCAAATTGCTTCTGTCTGTTAAATGGAATTCTAGAGA
TGAAGTAGCCCAGATGTATTGCTTGGTAAAAGATTGGCCTCCAATCAAACCTGAACAGGCTATGGAACTT
CTGGACTGTAATTACCCAGATCCTATGGTTCGAGGTTTTGCTGTTCGGTGCTTGGAAAAATATTTAACAG
ATGACAAACTTTCTCAGTATTTAATTCAGCTAGTACAGGTCCTAAAATATGAACAATATTTGGATAACTT
GCTTGTGAGATTTTTACTGAAGAAAGCATTGACTAATCAAAGGATTGGGCACTTTTTCTTTTGGCATTTA
AAATCTGAGATGCACAATAAAACAGTTAGCCAGAGGTTTGGCCTGCTTTTGGAGTCCTATTGTCGTGCAT
GTGGGATGTATTTGAAGCACCTGAATAGGCAAGTCGAGGCAATGGAAAAGCTCATTAACTTAACTGACAT
TCTCAAACAGGAGAAGAAGGATGAAACACAAAAGGTACAGATGAAGTTTTTAGTTGAGCAAATGAGGCGA
CCAGATTTCATGGATGCTCTACAGGGCTTTCTGTCTCCTCTAAACCCTGCTCATCAACTAGGAAACCTCA
GGCTTGAAGAGTGTCGAATTATGTCCTCTGCAAAAAGGCCACTGTGGTTGAATTGGGAGAACCCAGACAT
CATGTCAGAGTTACTGTTTCAGAACAATGAGATCATCTTTAAAAATGGGGATGATTTACGGCAAGATATG
CTAACACTTCAAATTATTCGTATTATGGAAAATATCTGGCAAAATCAAGGTCTTGATCTTCGAATGTTAC
CTTATGGTTGTCTGTCAATCGGTGACTGTGTGGGACTTATTGAGGTGGTGCGAAATTCTCACACTATTAT
GCAAATTCAGTGCAAAGGCGGCTTGAAAGGTGCACTGCAGTTCAACAGCCACACACTACATCAGTGGCTC
AAAGACAAGAACAAAGGAGAAATATATGATGCAGCCATTGACCTGTTTACACGTTCATGTGCTGGATACT
GTGTAGCTACCTTCATTTTGGGAATTGGAGATCGTCACAATAGTAACATCATGGTGAAAGACGATGGACA
ACTGTTTCATATAGATTTTGGACACTTTTTGGATCACAAGAAGAAAAAATTTGGTTATAAACGAGAACGT
GTGCCATTTGTTTTGACACAGGATTTCTTAATAGTGATTAGTAAAGGAGCCCAAGAATGCACAAAGACAA
GAGAATTTGAGAGGTTTCAGGAGATGTGTTACAAGGCTTATCTAGCTATTCGACAGCATGCCAATCTCTT
CATAAATCTTTTCTCAATGATGCTTGGCTCTGGAATGCCAGAACTACAATCTTTTGATGACATTGCATAC
ATTCGAAAGACCCTAGCCTTAGATAAAACTGAGCAAGAGGCTTTGGAGTATTTCATGAAACAAATGAATG
ATGCACATCATGGTGGCTGGACAACAAAAATGGATTGGATCTTCCACACAATTAAACAGCATGCATTGAA
CTAGAACCCAGCTTTCTTGTACAAAGTGGTTGATATCCAGCACAGTGGCGGCCGCTCGAGTCTAGAGGGC
CCGCGGTTCGAAGGTAAGCCTATCCCTAACCCTCTCCTCGGTCTCGATTCTACGCGTACCGGTTAGTAAT
GAGATCCCTCCCCCCCCCCTAACGTTACTGGCCGAAGCCGCTTGGAATAAGGCCGGTGTGCGTTTGTCTA
TATGTTATTTTCCACCATATTGCCGTCTTTTGGCAATGTGAGGGCCCGGAAACCTGGCCCTGTCTTCTTG
ACGAGCATTCCTAGGGGTCTTTCCCCTCTCGCCAAAGGAATGCAAGGTCTGTTGAATGTCGTGAAGGAAG
CAGTTCCTCTGGAAGCTTCTTGAAGACAAACAACGTCTGTAGCGACCCTTTGCAGGCAGCGGAACCCCCC
ACCTGGCGACAGGTGCCTCTGCGGCCAAAAGCCACGTGTATAAGATACACCTGCAAAGGCGGCACAACCC
CAGTGCCACGTTGTGAGTTGGATAGTTGTGGAAAGAGTCAAATGGCTCTCCTCAAGCGTATTCAACAAGG
GGCTGAAGGATGCCCAGAAGGTACCCCATTGTATGGGATCTGATCTGGGGCCTCGGTGCACATGCTTTAC
ATGTGTTTAGTCGAGGTTAAAAAAACGTCTAGGCCCCCCGAACCACGGGGACGTGGTTTTCCTTTGAAAA
ACACGATGATAATATGGCCACACATATGGTGAGCAAGGGCGAGGAGCTGTTCACCGGGGTGGTGCCCATC
CTGGTCGAGCTGGACGGCGACGTAAACGGCCACAAGTTCAGCGTGTCCGGCGAGGGCGAGGGCGATGCCA
CCTACGGCAAGCTGACCCTGAAGTTCATCTGCACCACCGGCAAGCTGCCCGTGCCCTGGCCCACCCTCGT
GACCACCCTGACCTACGGCGTGCAGTGCTTCAGCCGCTACCCCGACCACATGAAGCAGCACGACTTCTTC
AAGTCCGCCATGCCCGAAGGCTACGTCCAGGAGCGCACCATCTTCTTCAAGGACGACGGCAACTACAAGA
CCCGCGCCGAGGTGAAGTTCGAGGGCGACACCCTGGTGAACCGCATCGAGCTGAAGGGCATCGACTTCAA
GGAGGACGGCAACATCCTGGGGCACAAGCTGGAGTACAACTACAACAGCCACAACGTCTATATCATGGCC
GACAAGCAGAAGAACGGCATCAAGGTGAACTTCAAGATCCGCCACAACATCGAGGACGGCAGCGTGCAGC
TCGCCGACCACTACCAGCAGAACACCCCCATCGGCGACGGCCCCGTGCTGCTGCCCGACAACCACTACCT
GAGCACCCAGTCCGCCCTGAGCAAAGACCCCAACGAGAAGCGCGATCACATGGTCCTGCTGGAGTTCGTG
ACCGCCGCCGGGATCACTCTCGGCATGGACGAGCTGTACAAGTAAATCGATAGATCCTAATCAACCTCTG
GATTACAAAATTTGTGAAAGATTGACTGGTATTCTTAACTATGTTGCTCCTTTTACGCTATGTGGATACG
CTGCTTTAATGCCTTTGTATCATGCTATTGCTTCCCGTATGGCTTTCATTTTCTCCTCCTTGTATAAATC
CTGGTTGCTGTCTCTTTATGAGGAGTTGTGGCCCGTTGTCAGGCAACGTGGCGTGGTGTGCACTGTGTTT
GCTGACGCAACCCCCACTGGTTGGGGCATTGCCACCACCTGTCAGCTCCTTTCCGGGACTTTCGCTTTCC
CCCTCCCTATTGCCACGGCGGAACTCATCGCCGCCTGCCTTGCCCGCTGCTGGACAGGGGCTCGGCTGTT
GGGCACTGACAATTCCGTGGTGTTGTCGGGGAAATCATCGTCCTTTCCTTGGCTGCTCGCCTGTGTTGCC
ACCTGGATTCTGCGCGGGACGTCCTTCTGCTACGTCCCTTCGGCCCTCAATCCAGCGGACCTTCCTTCCC
GCGGCCTGCTGCCGGCTCTGCGGCCTCTTCCGCGTCTTCGCCTTCGCCCTCAGACGAGTCGGATCTCCCT
TTGGGCCGCCTCCCCGCCTGAGATCCTTTAAGACCAATGACTTACAAGGCAGCTGTAGATCTTAGCCACT
TTTTAAAAGAAAAGGGGGGACTGGAAGGGCTAATTCACTCCCAACGAAGACAAGATCTGCTTTTTGCTTG
TACTGGGTCTCTCTGGTTAGACCAGATCTGAGCCTGGGAGCTCTCTGGCTAACTAGGGAACCCACTGCTT
AAGCCTCAATAAAGCTTGCCTTGAGTGCTTCAAGTAGTGTGTGCCCGTCTGTTGTGTGACTCTGGTAACT
AGAGATCCCTCAGACCCTTTTAGTCAGTGTGGAAAATCTCTAGCAGTAGTAGTTCATGTCATCTTATTAT
TCAGTATTTATAACTTGCAAAGAAATGAATATCAGAGAGTGAGAGGCCCGGGTTAATTAAGGAAAGGGCT
AGATCATTCTTGAAGACGAAAGGGCCTCGTGATACGCCTATTTTTATAGGTTAATGTCATGATAATAATG
GTTTCTTAGACGTCAGGTGGCACTTTTCGGGGAAATGTGCGCGGAACCCCTATTTGTTTATTTTTCTAAA
TACATTCAAATATGTATCCGCTCATGAGACAATAACCCTGATAAATGCTTCAATAATATTGAAAAAGGAA
GAGTATGAGTATTCAACATTTCCGTGTCGCCCTTATTCCCTTTTTTGCGGCATTTTGCCTTCCTGTTTTT
GCTCACCCAGAAACGCTGGTGAAAGTAAAAGATGCTGAAGATCAGTTGGGTGCACGAGTGGGTTACATCG
AACTGGATCTCAACAGCGGTAAGATCCTTGAGAGTTTTCGCCCCGAAGAACGTTTTCCAATGATGAGCAC
TTTTAAAGTTCTGCTATGTGGCGCGGTATTATCCCGTGTTGACGCCGGGCAAGAGCAACTCGGTCGCCGC
ATACACTATTCTCAGAATGACTTGGTTGAGTACTCACCAGTCACAGAAAAGCATCTTACGGATGGCATGA
CAGTAAGAGAATTATGCAGTGCTGCCATAACCATGAGTGATAACACTGCGGCCAACTTACTTCTGACAAC
GATCGGAGGACCGAAGGAGCTAACCGCTTTTTTGCACAACATGGGGGATCATGTAACTCGCCTTGATCGT
TGGGAACCGGAGCTGAATGAAGCCATACCAAACGACGAGCGTGACACCACGATGCCTGTAGCAATGGCAA
CAACGTTGCGCAAACTATTAACTGGCGAACTACTTACTCTAGCTTCCCGGCAACAATTAATAGACTGGAT
GGAGGCGGATAAAGTTGCAGGACCACTTCTGCGCTCGGCCCTTCCGGCTGGCTGGTTTATTGCTGATAAA
TCTGGAGCCGGTGAGCGTGGGTCTCGCGGTATCATTGCAGCACTGGGGCCAGATGGTAAGCCCTCCCGTA
TCGTAGTTATCTACACGACGGGGAGTCAGGCAACTATGGATGAACGAAATAGACAGATCGCTGAGATAGG
TGCCTCACTGATTAAGCATTGGTAACTGTCAGACCAAGTTTACTCATATATACTTTAGATTGATTTAAAA
CTTCATTTTTAATTTAAAAGGATCTAGGTGAAGATCCTTTTTGATAATCTCATGACCAAAATCCCTTAAC
GTGAGTTTTCGTTCCACTGAGCGTCAGACCCCGTAGAAAAGATCAAAGGATCTTCTTGAGATCCTTTTTT
TCTGCGCGTAATCTGCTGCTTGCAAACAAAAAAACCACCGCTACCAGCGGTGGTTTGTTTGCCGGATCAA
GAGCTACCAACTCTTTTTCCGAAGGTAACTGGCTTCAGCAGAGCGCAGATACCAAATACTGTTCTTCTAG
TGTAGCCGTAGTTAGGCCACCACTTCAAGAACTCTGTAGCACCGCCTACATACCTCGCTCTGCTAATCCT
GTTACCAGTGGCTGCTGCCAGTGGCGATAAGTCGTGTCTTACCGGGTTGGACTCAAGACGATAGTTACCG
GATAAGGCGCAGCGGTCGGGCTGAACGGGGGGTTCGTGCACACAGCCCAGCTTGGAGCGAACGACCTACA
CCGAACTGAGATACCTACAGCGTGAGCTATGAGAAAGCGCCACGCTTCCCGAAGGGAGAAAGGCGGACAG
GTATCCGGTAAGCGGCAGGGTCGGAACAGGAGAGCGCACGAGGGAGCTTCCAGGGGGAAACGCCTGGTAT
CTTTATAGTCCTGTCGGGTTTCGCCACCTCTGACTTGAGCGTCGATTTTTGTGATGCTCGTCAGGGGGGC
GGAGCCTATGGAAAAACGCCAGCAACGCGGCCTTTTTACGGTTCCTGGCCTTTTGCTGGCCTTTTGCTCA
CATGTTCTTTCCTGCGTTATCCCCTGATTCTGTGGATAACCGTATTACCGCCTTTGAGTGAGCTGATACC
GCTCGCCGCAGCCGAACGACCGAGCGCAGCGAGTCAGTGAGCGAGGAAGCGGAAGAGCGCCCAATACGCA
AACCGCCTCTCCCCGCGCGTTGGCCGATTCATTAATGCAGCAAGCTCATGGCTGACTAATTTTTTTTATT
TATGCAGAGGCCGAGGCCGCCTCGGCCTCTGAGCTATTCCAGAAGTAGTGAGGAGGCTTTTTTGGAGGCC
TAGGCTTTTGCAAAAAGCTCCCCGTGGCACGACAGGTTTCCCGACTGGAAAGCGGGCAGTGAGCGCAACG
CAATTAATGTGAGTTAGCTCACTCATTAGGCACCCCAGGCTTTACACTTTATGCTTCCGGCTCGTATGTT
GTGTGGAATTGTGAGCGGATAACAATTTCACACAGGAAACAGCTATGACATGATTACGAATTTCACAAAT
AAAGCATTTTTTTCACTGCATTCTAGTTGTGGTTTGTCCAAACTCATCAATGTATCTTATCATGTCTGGA
TCAACTGGATAACTCAAGCTAACCAAAATCATCCCAAACTTCCCACCCCATACCCTATTACCACTGCCAA
TTACCTGTGGTTTCATTTACTCTAAACCTGTGATTCCTCTGAATTATTTTCATTTTAAAGAAATTGTATT
TGTTAAATATGTACTACAAACTTAGTAGT
