>Addgene plasmid #116503 | pHAGE-PIK3CA-I391M | depositor partial sequence | sequence record 219377 | insert
ATGCCTCCACGACCATCATCAGGTGAACTGTGGGGCATCCACTTGATGCCCCCAAGAATCCTAGTAGAAT
GTTTACTACCAAATGGAATGATAGTGACTTTAGAATGCCTCCGTGAGGCTACATTAATAACCATAAAGCA
TGAACTATTTAAAGAAGCAAGAAAATACCCCCTCCATCAACTTCTTCAAGATGAATCTTCTTACATTTTC
GTAAGTGTTACTCAAGAAGCAGAAAGGGAAGAATTTTTTGATGAAACAAGACGACTTTGTGACCTTCGGC
TTTTTCAACCCTTTTTAAAAGTAATTGAACCAGTAGGCAACCGTGAAGAAAAGATCCTCAATCGAGAAAT
TGGTTTTGCTATCGGCATGCCAGTGTGTGAATTTGATATGGTTAAAGATCCAGAAGTACAGGACTTCCGA
AGAAATATTCTGAACGTTTGTAAAGAAGCTGTGGATCTTAGGGACCTCAATTCACCTCATAGTAGAGCAA
TGTATGTCTATCCTCCAAATGTAGAATCTTCACCAGAATTGCCAAAGCACATATATAATAAATTAGATAA
AGGGCAAATAATAGTGGTGATCTGGGTAATAGTTTCTCCAAATAATGACAAGCAGAAGTATACTCTGAAA
ATCAACCATGACTGTGTACCAGAACAAGTAATTGCTGAAGCAATCAGGAAAAAAACTCGAAGTATGTTGC
TATCCTCTGAACAACTAAAACTCTGTGTTTTAGAATATCAGGGCAAGTATATTTTAAAAGTGTGTGGATG
TGATGAATACTTCCTAGAAAAATATCCTCTGAGTCAGTATAAGTATATAAGAAGCTGTATAATGCTTGGG
AGGATGCCCAATTTGATGTTGATGGCTAAAGAAAGCCTTTATTCTCAACTGCCAATGGACTGTTTTACAA
TGCCATCTTATTCCAGACGCATTTCCACAGCTACACCATATATGAATGGAGAAACATCTACAAAATCCCT
TTGGGTTATAAATAGTGCACTCAGAATAAAAATTCTTTGTGCAACCTACGTGAATGTAAATATTCGAGAC
ATTGATAAGATCTATGTTCGAACAGGTATCTACCATGGAGGAGAACCCTTATGTGACAATGTGAACACTC
AAAGAGTACCTTGTTCCAATCCCAGGTGGAATGAATGGCTGAATTATGATATGTACATTCCTGATCTTCC
TCGTGCTGCTCGACTTTGCCTTTCCATTTGCTCTGTTAAAGGCCGAAAGGGTGCTAAAGAGGAACACTGT
CCATTGGCATGGGGAAATATAAACTTGTTTGATTACACAGACACTCTAGTATCTGGAAAAATGGCTTTGA
ATCTTTGGCCAGTACCTCATGGATTAGAAGATTTGCTGAACCCTATTGGTGTTACTGGATCAAATCCAAA
TAAAGAAACTCCATGCTTAGAGTTGGAGTTTGACTGGTTCAGCAGTGTGGTAAAGTTCCCAGATATGTCA
GTGATTGAAGAGCATGCCAATTGGTCTGTATCCCGAGAAGCAGGATTTAGCTATTCCCACGCAGGACTGA
GTAACAGACTAGCTAGAGACAATGAATTAAGGGAAAATGACAAAGAACAGCTCAAAGCAATTTCTACACG
AGATCCTCTCTCTGAAATCACTGAGCAGGAGAAAGATTTTCTATGGAGTCACAGACACTATTGTGTAACT
ATCCCCGAAATTCTACCCAAATTGCTTCTGTCTGTTAAATGGAATTCTAGAGATGAAGTAGCCCAGATGT
ATTGCTTGGTAAAAGATTGGCCTCCAATCAAACCTGAACAGGCTATGGAACTTCTGGACTGTAATTACCC
AGATCCTATGGTTCGAGGTTTTGCTGTTCGGTGCTTGGAAAAATATTTAACAGATGACAAACTTTCTCAG
TATTTAATTCAGCTAGTACAGGTCCTAAAATATGAACAATATTTGGATAACTTGCTTGTGAGATTTTTAC
TGAAGAAAGCATTGACTAATCAAAGGATTGGGCACTTTTTCTTTTGGCATTTAAAATCTGAGATGCACAA
TAAAACAGTTAGCCAGAGGTTTGGCCTGCTTTTGGAGTCCTATTGTCGTGCATGTGGGATGTATTTGAAG
CACCTGAATAGGCAAGTCGAGGCAATGGAAAAGCTCATTAACTTAACTGACATTCTCAAACAGGAGAAGA
AGGATGAAACACAAAAGGTACAGATGAAGTTTTTAGTTGAGCAAATGAGGCGACCAGATTTCATGGATGC
TCTACAGGGCTTTCTGTCTCCTCTAAACCCTGCTCATCAACTAGGAAACCTCAGGCTTGAAGAGTGTCGA
ATTATGTCCTCTGCAAAAAGGCCACTGTGGTTGAATTGGGAGAACCCAGACATCATGTCAGAGTTACTGT
TTCAGAACAATGAGATCATCTTTAAAAATGGGGATGATTTACGGCAAGATATGCTAACACTTCAAATTAT
TCGTATTATGGAAAATATCTGGCAAAATCAAGGTCTTGATCTTCGAATGTTACCTTATGGTTGTCTGTCA
ATCGGTGACTGTGTGGGACTTATTGAGGTGGTGCGAAATTCTCACACTATTATGCAAATTCAGTGCAAAG
GCGGCTTGAAAGGTGCACTGCAGTTCAACAGCCACACACTACATCAGTGGCTCAAAGACAAGAACAAAGG
AGAAATATATGATGCAGCCATTGACCTGTTTACACGTTCATGTGCTGGATACTGTGTAGCTACCTTCATT
TTGGGAATTGGAGATCGTCACAATAGTAACATCATGGTGAAAGACGATGGACAACTGTTTCATATAGATT
TTGGACACTTTTTGGATCACAAGAAGAAAAAATTTGGTTATAAACGAGAACGTGTGCCATTTGTTTTGAC
ACAGGATTTCTTAATAGTGATTAGTAAAGGAGCCCAAGAATGCACAAAGACAAGAGAATTTGAGAGGTTT
CAGGAGATGTGTTACAAGGCTTATCTAGCTATTCGACAGCATGCCAATCTCTTCATAAATCTTTTCTCAA
TGATGCTTGGCTCTGGAATGCCAGAACTACAATCTTTTGATGACATTGCATACATTCGAAAGACCCTAGC
CTTAGATAAAACTGAGCAAGAGGCTTTGGAGTATTTCATGAAACAAATGAATGATGCACATCATGGTGGC
TGGACAACAAAAATGGATTGGATCTTCCACACAATTAAACAGCATGCATTGAACTGA
